Addgene plasmid #227158: pCS2+8-cyp-33e1(C295A, C439A)-flag-tev-halo-his
Purpose: For T-REX experiments of cyp-33e1 C295A and C439A double mutant. Almost no sensing ability to reactive electrophilic species (RES).
Depositing lab: Yimon Aye. Depositing organization: Swiss Federal Institute of Technology (EPFL). Publication: Organ-specific electrophile responsivity mapping in live C. elegans. Liu J, Kulkarni A, Gao YQ, Urul DA, Hamelin R, Novotny BA, Long MJC, Aye Y. Cell. 2024 Dec 26;187(26):7450-7469.e29. doi: 10.1016/j.cell.2024.10.014. Epub 2024 Nov 5. PubMed 39504959.
Backbone
  Vector backbone: pCS2+8
  Backbone size w/o insert (bp): 4134
  Total vector size (bp): 6617
  Vector type: Mammalian Expression
Growth in bacteria
  Bacterial resistance: Ampicillin, 100 μg/mL
  Growth temperature: 37°C
  Growth strain: DH5alpha
  Copy number: High Copy
Gene/Insert
  Gene/Insert name: cyp-33e1 (alt name: C49C8.4)
  Species: C. elegans (nematode)
  Mutation: changed cysteine 295 and cysteine 439 to alanine
  GenBank ID: NM_069079.6
  Entrez Gene: cyp-33E1 (a.k.a. CELE_C49C8.4)
  Promoter: CMV and SP6
  Tag / fusion protein: Flag (C terminal on insert); HaloTag (C terminal on insert); His6 (C terminal on insert)
  Cloning method: Ligation Independent Cloning
  Sequencing primers: 5′ CMV forward or SP6 forward; 3′ M13 reverse
Terms and licenses: Academic/Nonprofit Terms; Industry Terms: Not Available to Industry
How to cite: pCS2+8-cyp-33e1(C295A, C439A)-flag-tev-halo-his was a gift from Yimon Aye (Addgene plasmid # 227158 ; http://n2t.net/addgene:227158 ; RRID:Addgene_227158)
