[The description below was written by a language model from this plasmid's Addgene catalogue record and pLannotate feature annotations shown in this document.]
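Description:
pCS2+8-cyp-33e1(C295A, C439A)-flag-tev-halo-his is a mammalian expression plasmid of about 6.6 kb built on the pCS2+8 backbone. It is propagated in E. coli through a high-copy ColE1/pUC-type origin with ampicillin selection (AmpR under its own bla promoter). It also carries an f1 phage origin and residual lac promoter/operator and lacZα fragments from the parental cloning vector. The expression cassette is driven by the simian CMV IE94 enhancer/promoter. This sits immediately upstream of an SP6 promoter, so the same insert can be expressed in transfected cells or transcribed in vitro with SP6 polymerase. An SV40 polyadenylation signal terminates the transcript, and T7 and T3 promoter elements lie downstream in the opposite orientation.

The insert is the C. elegans cytochrome P450 gene cyp-33e1 (C49C8.4), with cysteines 295 and 439 both changed to alanine. According to the record and the construct name, it is fused at its C terminus to a Flag epitope, a TEV protease cleavage site, HaloTag and a His6 tag. The automated feature table annotates HaloTag and a short fragment that probably corresponds to the terminal His tag. It does not separately label the cyp-33e1 coding region, Flag or TEV site, which presumably occupy the unannotated stretch between the SP6 promoter and HaloTag.

HaloTag is a modified dehalogenase that binds chloroalkane ligands covalently. In T-REX experiments this anchors a probe for targeted delivery of a reactive electrophile to the fused protein. The Flag and His6 tags are standard handles for detection and purification. The double mutant is described as having almost no ability to sense reactive electrophilic species, which makes it suitable as a sensing-deficient comparison.
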