Features (pLannotate 1.2.2; 16 found; start..end, strand, type, name):
     35..53      +  promoter       SP6 promoter: promoter for bacteriophage SP6 RNA polymerase
   1681..2571    +  CDS            HaloTag®: modified bacterial dehalogenase that forms covalent bonds with chloroalkane derivatives
   2581..2600    +  CDS            capTEV™ (fragment): composite tag for in vivo biotinylation, TEV protease cleavage, and 6xHis tagging
   2644..2661    -  promoter       T7 promoter (fragment): promoter for bacteriophage T7 RNA polymerase
   2666..2800    -  polyA_signal   SV40 poly(A) signal: SV40 polyadenylation signal
   2913..2931    -  promoter       T3 promoter: promoter for bacteriophage T3 RNA polymerase
   2976..2992    -  protein_bind   lac operator: The lac repressor binds to the lac operator to inhibit transcription in E. coli. This inhibition can be relieved by adding lactose or isopropyl-β-D-thiogalactopyranoside (IPTG). lac repressor encoded by lacI
   3000..3030    -  promoter       lac promoter: promoter for the E. coli lac operon
   3045..3066    -  protein_bind   CAP binding site: CAP binding activates transcription in the presence of cAMP. E. coli catabolite activator protein
   3079..3171    -  CDS            lacI (fragment): lac repressor; lacI; The lac repressor binds to the lac operator to inhibit transcription in E. coli. This inhibition can be relieved by adding lactose or isopropyl-β-D-thiogalactopyranoside (IPTG).
   3354..3942    -  rep_origin     ori: high-copy-number ColE1/pMB1/pBR322/pUC origin of replication
   4113..4973    -  CDS            AmpR: β-lactamase; bla; confers resistance to ampicillin, carbenicillin, and related antibiotics
   4974..5078    -  promoter       AmpR promoter: bla
   5131..5559    -  rep_origin     f1 ori (sequence partly withheld): f1 bacteriophage origin of replication; arrow indicates direction of (+) strand synthesis
   5564..5630    -  CDS            lacZα (fragment): LacZα fragment of β-galactosidase; lacZ fragment
   5637..6614    +  promoter       CMV IE94 promoter: enhancer/promoter region of simian cytomegalovirus major immediate early transcription unit IE94
>Addgene plasmid #227158 | pCS2+8-cyp-33e1(C295A, C439A)-flag-tev-halo-his | addgene full sequence | sequence record 458998 | Addgene NGS Result
CGCCATTCTGCCTGGGGACGTCGGAGCAAGCTTGATTTAGGTGACACTATAGAATACAAGCTACTTGTTC
TTTTTGCAGGATCCACTAGTGGCGCGCCATTAATTAAAGGCCGGCCAGCGATCGCCGGACCCACCATGAT
TTTACTTATTCTCACTTCGATATTAATTATCTACCTCTTTAATCATTTTTACTGGAAGAGAAGAAAATTA
CCACCAGGTCCAATTCCACTCCCTATTATTGGAAATTTATATCTTATGACGGAAGATGTTAAGCCAGGAT
ACAAGATGTACGAGAAATTGAAAGACAAATATGGTCCAGTGTTCACATTTTGGTTGGCAAATCTTCCAAT
GGTTACTGTGACTGATTGGAAACTCATCAAGCAGCATTTCATAAAAGATGGAGCCAACTTTGTAGGAAGA
CCAGAGTTTCCAATTTCAATGGAAATGAGACAAGGTCCATATGGAATTATTGAATCTCATGGTGATAGAT
GGATTCAGCAAAGAAGATTTGCATTGCATATTCTTCGAGATTTTGGATTGGGAAAGAATTTGATGGAAGA
AAAGGTTCTTGGTGAAGTTACTGCAATGATTGACAGTATTCGAAAAAGCATGGAAGATGTTGATATGCAA
AATATATTTGATGCATCCGTGGGATCCGTAATCAATAATATGCTTTTTGGATATCGTTATGATGAGACAA
ACATTGAAGAATTTCTGGAACTCAAAAATCGAATGAATAAGCATTTCAAGTTAGCTGCAGAACCAATGGG
AGGACTTATTGGAATGAATCCATGGCTTGGACATCTCCCGTTTTTCAAGGGATATAAAAATGTAATAATG
CACAACTGGATGGGTCTCATGGAAATGTTCCGTAAGCAGGCTACAGATAGACTTGCATCAATTGACTATG
ATTCTGATGAATATTCGGATTACGTAGAAGCATTTTTGAAAGAAAGAAAGAAACATGAAAATGAGCAAGA
TTTCGGAGGATTTGAAATGGAACAACTTGATAGTGTAGCTTTTGATCTATGGGTTGCTGGAATGGAAACA
ACTTCAAATACTCTCAATTGGGCACTTCTCTATGTCCTTTTGAATCCAGAAGTACGTCAAAAAGTCTATG
AAGAATTGGAAAGAGAAATTGGAAGTGATAGGATTATTACAACTACCGACCGACCTAAACTCAACTATAT
CAATGCAACTGTTAATGAATCTCAACGTCTTGCTAATCTTCTTCCAATGAATCTATCTAGATCTACAAAT
GCTGATGTTGAAATTGCTGGCTACCGTATTCCAAAAGATACTGTAATCACTCCACAAATCAGTTCAGTAA
TGTATGATCCAGAGATATTCCCTGAACCATACGAATTCAAACCTGAAAGATTCCTAGAATCGGATGGAAG
TTTGAAAAAAGTAGAAGAACTTGTGCCATTTTCAATTGGAAAACGGCAAGCTCTTGGAGAAGGACTGGCC
AAAATGGAACTATTCTTGTATTTTGCAAATTTGTTCAACAAATTTGATATTAAATTTCACGAATCGAATC
CAAATCCAAGTATTAAAAAGGAAGTCGGAGTTACTATGAAGGCAAAGAATTACAGAGTTTCAATGAAGGA
AAGATATTCAGGGGATTATAAAGACGATGACGACAAGTCAGGGGAAAACTTGTATTTCCAGGGCTCAGGG
ATGGCAGAAATCGGTACTGGCTTTCCATTCGACCCCCATTATGTGGAAGTCCTGGGCGAGCGCATGCACT
ACGTCGATGTTGGTCCGCGCGATGGCACCCCTGTGCTGTTCCTGCACGGTAACCCGACCTCCTCCTACGT
GTGGCGCAACATCATCCCGCATGTTGCACCGACCCATCGCTGCATTGCTCCAGACCTGATCGGTATGGGC
AAATCCGACAAACCAGACCTGGGTTATTTCTTCGACGACCACGTCCGCTTCATGGATGCCTTCATCGAAG
CCCTGGGTCTGGAAGAGGTCGTCCTGGTCATTCACGACTGGGGCTCCGCTCTGGGTTTCCACTGGGCCAA
GCGCAATCCAGAGCGCGTCAAAGGTATTGCATTTATGGAGTTCATCCGCCCTATCCCGACCTGGGACGAA
TGGCCAGAATTTGCCCGCGAGACCTTCCAGGCCTTCCGCACCACCGACGTCGGCCGCAAGCTGATCATCG
ATCAGAACGTTTTTATCGAGGGTACGCTGCCGATGGGTGTCGTCCGCCCGCTGACTGAAGTCGAGATGGA
CCATTACCGCGAGCCGTTCCTGAATCCTGTTGACCGCGAGCCACTGTGGCGCTTCCCAAACGAGCTGCCA
ATCGCCGGTGAGCCAGCGAACATCGTCGCGCTGGTCGAAGAATACATGGACTGGCTGCACCAGTCCCCTG
TCCCGAAGCTGCTGTTCTGGGGCACCCCAGGCGTTCTGATCCCACCGGCCGAAGCCGCTCGCCTGGCCAA
AAGCCTGCCTAACTGCAAGGCTGTGGACATCGGCCCGGGTCTGAATCTGCTGCAAGAAGACAACCCGGAC
CTGATCGGCAGCGAGATCGCGCGCTGGCTGTCGACGCTCGAGATTTCCGGCGGCAGCAGCCATCATCATC
ATCATCATGGGTCAGGGTAATAATCGAATTCAAGGCCTCTCGAGCCTCTAGAACTATAGTGAGTCGTATT
ACGTAGATCCAGACATGATAAGATACATTGATGAGTTTGGACAAACCACAACTAGAATGCAGTGAAAAAA
ATGCTTTATTTGTGAAATTTGTGATGCTATTGCTTTATTTGTAACCATTATAAGCTGCAATAAACAAGTT
AACAACAACAATTGCATTCATTTTATGTTTCAGGTTCAGGGGGAGGTGTGGGAGGTTTTTTAATTCGCGG
CCGCGGCGCCAATGCATTGGGCCCGGTACCCAGCTTTTGTTCCCTTTAGTGAGGGTTAATTGCGCGCTTG
GCGTAATCATGGTCATAGCTGTTTCCTGTGTGAAATTGTTATCCGCTCACAATTCCACACAACATACGAG
CCGGGAGCATAAAGTGTAAAGCCTGGGGTGCCTAATGAGTGAGCTAACTCACATTAATTGCGTTGCGCTC
ACTGCCCGCTTTCCAGTCGGGAAACCTGTCGTGCCAGCTGCATTAATGAATCGGCCAACGCGCGGGGAGA
GGCGGTTTGCGTATTGGGCGCTCTTCCGCTTCCTCGCTCACTGACTCGCTGCGCTCGGTCGTTCGGCTGC
GGCGAGCGGTATCAGCTCACTCAAAGGCGGTAATACGGTTATCCACAGAATCAGGGGATAACGCAGGAAA
GAACATGTGAGCAAAAGGCCAGCAAAAGGCCAGGAACCGTAAAAAGGCCGCGTTGCTGGCGTTTTTCCAT
AGGCTCCGCCCCCCTGACGAGCATCACAAAAATCGACGCTCAAGTCAGAGGTGGCGAAACCCGACAGGAC
TATAAAGATACCAGGCGTTTCCCCCTGGAAGCTCCCTCGTGCGCTCTCCTGTTCCGACCCTGCCGCTTAC
CGGATACCTGTCCGCCTTTCTCCCTTCGGGAAGCGTGGCGCTTTCTCATAGCTCACGCTGTAGGTATCTC
AGTTCGGTGTAGGTCGTTCGCTCCAAGCTGGGCTGTGTGCACGAACCCCCCGTTCAGCCCGACCGCTGCG
CCTTATCCGGTAACTATCGTCTTGAGTCCAACCCGGTAAGACACGACTTATCGCCACTGGCAGCAGCCAC
TGGTAACAGGATTAGCAGAGCGAGGTATGTAGGCGGTGCTACAGAGTTCTTGAAGTGGTGGCCTAACTAC
GGCTACACTAGAAGAACAGTATTTGGTATCTGCGCTCTGCTGAAGCCAGTTACCTTCGGAAAAAGAGTTG
GTAGCTCTTGATCCGGCAAACAAACCACCGCTGGTAGCGGTGGTTTTTTTGTTTGCAAGCAGCAGATTAC
GCGCAGAAAAAAAGGATCTCAAGAAGATCCTTTGATCTTTTCTACGGGGTCTGACGCTCAGTGGAACGAA
AACTCACGTTAAGGGATTTTGGTCATGAGATTATCAAAAAGGATCTTCACCTAGATCCTTTTAAATTAAA
AATGAAGTTTTAAATCAATCTAAAGTATATATGAGTAAACTTGGTCTGACAGTTACCAATGCTTAATCAG
TGAGGCACCTATCTCAGCGATCTGTCTATTTCGTTCATCCATAGTTGCCTGACTCCCCGTCGTGTAGATA
ACTACGATACGGGAGGGCTTACCATCTGGCCCCAGTGCTGCAATGATACCGCGAGACCCACGCTCACCGG
CTCCAGATTTATCAGCAATAAACCAGCCAGCCGGAAGGGCCGAGCGCAGAAGTGGTCCTGCAACTTTATC
CGCCTCCATCCAGTCTATTAATTGTTGCCGGGAAGCTAGAGTAAGTAGTTCGCCAGTTAATAGTTTGCGC
AACGTTGTTGCCATTGCTACAGGCATCGTGGTGTCACGCTCGTCGTTTGGTATGGCTTCATTCAGCTCCG
GTTCCCAACGATCAAGGCGAGTTACATGATCCCCCATGTTGTGCAAAAAAGCGGTTAGCTCCTTCGGTCC
TCCGATCGTTGTCAGAAGTAAGTTGGCCGCAGTGTTATCACTCATGGTTATGGCAGCACTGCATAATTCT
CTTACTGTCATGCCATCCGTAAGATGCTTTTCTGTGACTGGTGAGTACTCAACCAAGTCATTCTGAGAAT
AGTGTATGCGGCGACCGAGTTGCTCTTGCCCGGCGTCAATACGGGATAATACCGCGCCACATAGCAGAAC
TTTAAAAGTGCTCATCATTGGAAAACGTTCTTCGGGGCGAAAACTCTCAAGGATCTTACCGCTGTTGAGA
TCCAGTTCGATGTAACCCACTCGTGCACCCAACTGATCTTCAGCATCTTTTACTTTCACCAGCGTTTCTG
GGTGAGCAAAAACAGGAAGGCAAAATGCCGCAAAAAAGGGAATAAGGGCGACACGGAAATGTTGAATACT
CATACTCTTCCTTTTTCAATATTATTGAAGCATTTATCAGGGTTATTGTCTCATGAGCGGATACATATTT
GAATGTATTTAGAAAAATAAACAAATAGGGGTTCCGCGCACATTTCCCCGAAAAGTGCCACCTAAATTGT
AAGCGTTAATATTTTGTTAAAATTCGCGTTAAATTTTTGTTAAATCAGCTCATTTTTTAACCAATAGGCC
GAAATCGGCAAAATCCCTTATAAATCAAAAGAATAGACCGAGATAGGGT
[37 nt withheld, positions 5230-5266]
AAAGAACGTGGACTCCAACGTCAAAGG
[49 nt withheld, positions 5294-5342]
T
[91 nt withheld, positions 5344-5434]
G
[124 nt withheld, positions 5436-5559]
CCCATTCGCCATTCAGGCTGCGCAACTGTTGGGAAGGGCGATCGGTGCGGGCCTCTTCGCTATTACGCCA
GTCGACCGCCAATTCAATATGGCGTATATGGACTCATGCCAATTCAATATGGTGGATCTGGACCTGTGCC
AATTCAATATGGCGTATATGGACTCGTGCCAATTCAATATGGTGGATCTGGACCCCAGCCAATTCAATAT
GGCGGACTTGGCACCATGCCAATTCAATATGGCGGACCTGGCACTGTGCCAACTGGGGAGGGGTCTACTT
GGCACGGTGCCAAGTTTGAGGAGGGGTCTTGGCCCTGTGCCAAGTCCGCCATATTGAATTGGCATGGTGC
CAATAATGGCGGCCATATTGGCTATATGCCAGGATCAATATATAGGCAATATCCAATATGGCCCTATGCC
AATATGGCTATTGGCCAGGTTCAATACTATGTATTGGCCCTATGCCATATAGTATTCCATATATGGGTTT
TCCTATTGACGTAGATAGCCCCTCCCAATGGGCGGTCCCATATACCATATATGGGGCTTCCTAATACCGC
CCATAGCCACTCCCCCATTGACGTCAATGGTCTCTATATATGGTCTTTCCTATTGACGTCATATGGGCGG
TCCTATTGACGTATATGGCGCCTCCCCCATTGACGTCAATTACGGTAAATGGCCCGCCTGGCTCAATGCC
CATTGACGTCAATAGGACCACCCACCATTGACGTCAATGGGATGGCTCATTGCCCATTCATATCCGTTCT
CACGCCCCCTATTGACGTCAATGACGGTAAATGGCCCACTTGGCAGTACATCAATATCTATTAATAGTAA
CTTGGCAAGTACATTACTATTGGAAGTACGCCAGGGTACATTGGCAGTACTCCCATTGACGTCAATGGCG
GTAAATGGCCCGCGATGGCTGCCAAGTACATCCCCATTGACGTCAATGGGGAGGGGCAATGACGCAAATG
GGCGTTCCATTGACGTAAATGGGCGGTAGGCGTGCCTAATGGGAGGTCTATATAAGCAATGCTCGTTTAG
GGAAC
